Addgene plasmid #43820: Active Wnt9A-V5
Depositing lab: Xi He. Depositing organization: Boston Children's Hospital. Publication: Disulfide Bond Requirements for Active Wnt Ligands. MacDonald BT, Hien A, Zhang X, Iranloye O, Virshup DM, Waterman ML, He X. J Biol Chem. 2014 May 19. pii: jbc.M114.575027. 10.1074/jbc.M114.575027 PubMed 24841207.
Backbone
  Vector backbone: pcDNA3.2/V5-DEST
  Backbone manufacturer: Invitrogen
  Backbone size w/o insert (bp): 7711
  Vector type: Mammalian Expression
  Selectable markers: Neomycin (select with G418)
Growth in bacteria
  Bacterial resistance: Ampicillin, 100 μg/mL
  Growth temperature: 37°C
  Growth strain: DH5alpha
  Copy number: High Copy
Gene/Insert
  Gene/Insert name: WNT9A
  Species: H. sapiens (human)
  Entrez Gene: WNT9A (a.k.a. WNT14)
  Promoter: CMV
  Tag / fusion protein: V5 (C terminal on insert)
  Cloning method: Gateway Cloning
  Sequencing primers: 5′ CMV-F; 3′ TK-pA-R
Terms and licenses: Academic/Nonprofit Terms; Industry Terms: Not Available to Industry
How to cite: Active Wnt9A-V5 was a gift from Xi He (Addgene plasmid # 43820 ; http://n2t.net/addgene:43820 ; RRID:Addgene_43820)
