[The description below was written by a language model from this plasmid's Addgene catalogue record and pLannotate feature annotations shown in this document.]
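Description:
Active Wnt9A-V5 is a mammalian expression plasmid built on the pcDNA3.2/V5-DEST Gateway destination backbone, carrying the human WNT9A (also known as WNT14) coding sequence. The insert was introduced by Gateway recombination, and an attB1 site remains annotated just upstream of the open reading frame. The annotated sequence is about 6.6 kb. That is shorter than the listed size of the empty destination vector, as expected when the Gateway selection cassette is replaced by a smaller insert. Transcription is driven by the human cytomegalovirus immediate-early enhancer and promoter and is terminated by the herpes simplex virus thymidine kinase polyadenylation signal. A T7 promoter lies between the CMV promoter and the insert and could serve for in vitro transcription. The WNT9A reading frame is followed almost immediately by a V5 epitope tag, giving a C-terminally tagged protein that can be detected with anti-V5 antibodies.

In E. coli the plasmid replicates from a high-copy ColE1/pUC-type origin and is selected with ampicillin through the β-lactamase gene. An f1 origin is also present, which permits single-stranded DNA production. For mammalian cells, an SV40 early promoter drives the neomycin phosphotransferase gene, ended by an SV40 polyadenylation signal, allowing G418 selection of stable transfectants. Several short annotations (truncated HIV-1 LTR, bGH poly(A), ble, lacI and bom fragments) are partial matches and are probably backbone remnants or sequence-similarity hits rather than functional elements.

WNT9A is a secreted ligand for Frizzled receptors that acts in canonical Wnt/β-catenin signalling. The construct's name and the associated study on disulfide bond requirements of Wnt ligands suggest it is meant to produce a signalling-competent, epitope-tagged Wnt9A in transfected cells. The record does not state which features of the design preserve activity.
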