Features (pLannotate 1.2.2; 22 found; start..end, strand, type, name):
     36..80      -  misc_feature   bom (fragment): basis of mobility region from pBR322
    235..614     +  enhancer       CMV enhancer: human cytomegalovirus immediate early enhancer
    615..818     +  promoter       CMV promoter: human cytomegalovirus (CMV) immediate early promoter
    814..847     +  LTR            5' LTR (truncated) (fragment): truncated 5' long terminal repeat (LTR) from HIV-1
    863..881     +  promoter       T7 promoter: promoter for bacteriophage T7 RNA polymerase
    911..935     +  protein_bind   attB1: mutant version of attB; recombination site for the Gateway® BP reaction BP Clonase™
    956..2050    +  CDS            WNT9A: WNT9A_HUMAN - Also known as WNT14. Experimental evidence at protein level: Swiss-Prot protein existence level 1. Ligand for members of the frizzled family of seven transmembrane receptors. Functions in the canonical Wnt/beta-catenin signaling pathway. Required for normal timing of IHH expression during embryonic bone development, normal chondrocyte maturation and for normal bone mineralization during embryonic bone development. Plays a redundant role in maintaining joint integrity. From Homo sapiens (Human).
   2057..2098    +  CDS            V5 tag: epitope tag from simian virus 5
   2182..2230    +  polyA_signal   HSV TK poly(A) signal: herpes simplex virus thymidine kinase polyadenylation signal (Cole and Stacy, 1985)
   2321..2337    -  polyA_signal   bGH poly(A) signal (fragment): bovine growth hormone polyadenylation signal
   2432..2860    +  rep_origin     f1 ori (sequence partly withheld): f1 bacteriophage origin of replication; arrow indicates direction of (+) strand synthesis
   2874..3203    +  promoter       SV40 promoter: SV40 enhancer and early promoter
   3270..4061    +  CDS            neo: KKA2_KLEPN - Also known as kan, nptII. Experimental evidence at protein level: Swiss-Prot protein existence level 1. Resistance to kanamycin, neomycin, paromomycin, ribostamycin, butirosin and gentamicin B. From Klebsiella pneumoniae.
   4087..4245    +  CDS            ble (fragment): BLE_KLEPN - Experimental evidence at protein level: Swiss-Prot protein existence level 1. Binding protein with a strong affinity to the bleomycin family of antibiotics. Binds to CL990; an antimitotic-antibiotic compound. From Klebsiella pneumoniae.
   4240..4361    +  polyA_signal   SV40 poly(A) signal: SV40 polyadenylation signal
   4434..4450    -  protein_bind   lac operator: The lac repressor binds to the lac operator to inhibit transcription in E. coli. This inhibition can be relieved by adding lactose or isopropyl-β-D-thiogalactopyranoside (IPTG). lac repressor encoded by lacI
   4458..4488    -  promoter       lac promoter: promoter for the E. coli lac operon
   4503..4524    -  protein_bind   CAP binding site: CAP binding activates transcription in the presence of cAMP. E. coli catabolite activator protein
   4537..4629    -  CDS            lacI (fragment): lac repressor; lacI; The lac repressor binds to the lac operator to inhibit transcription in E. coli. This inhibition can be relieved by adding lactose or isopropyl-β-D-thiogalactopyranoside (IPTG).
   4812..5400    -  rep_origin     ori: high-copy-number ColE1/pMB1/pBR322/pUC origin of replication
   5571..6431    -  CDS            AmpR: β-lactamase; bla; confers resistance to ampicillin, carbenicillin, and related antibiotics
   6432..6536    -  promoter       AmpR promoter: bla
>Addgene plasmid #43820 | Active Wnt9A-V5 | depositor full sequence | sequence record 59162 | Active Wnt9A-V5 sequence 6567 bps
GACGGATCGGGAGATCTCCCGATCCCCTATGGTCGACTCTCAGTACAATCTGCTCTGATGCCGCATAGTT
AAGCCAGTATCTGCTCCCTGCTTGTGTGTTGGAGGTCGCTGAGTAGTGCGCGAGCAAAATTTAAGCTACA
ACAAGGCAAGGCTTGACCGACAATTGCATGAAGAATCTGCTTAGGGTTAGGCGTTTTGCGCTGCTTCGCG
ATGTACGGGCCAGATATACGCGTTGACATTGATTATTGACTAGTTATTAATAGTAATCAATTACGGGGTC
ATTAGTTCATAGCCCATATATGGAGTTCCGCGTTACATAACTTACGGTAAATGGCCCGCCTGGCTGACCG
CCCAACGACCCCCGCCCATTGACGTCAATAATGACGTATGTTCCCATAGTAACGCCAATAGGGACTTTCC
ATTGACGTCAATGGGTGGACTATTTACGGTAAACTGCCCACTTGGCAGTACATCAAGTGTATCATATGCC
AAGTACGCCCCCTATTGACGTCAATGACGGTAAATGGCCCGCCTGGCATTATGCCCAGTACATGACCTTA
TGGGACTTTCCTACTTGGCAGTACATCTACGTATTAGTCATCGCTATTACCATGGTGATGCGGTTTTGGC
AGTACATCAATGGGCGTGGATAGCGGTTTGACTCACGGGGATTTCCAAGTCTCCACCCCATTGACGTCAA
TGGGAGTTTGTTTTGGCACCAAAATCAACGGGACTTTCCAAAATGTCGTAACAACTCCGCCCCATTGACG
CAAATGGGCGGTAGGCGTGTACGGTGGGAGGTCTATATAAGCAGAGCTCTCTGGCTAACTAGAGAACCCA
CTGCTTACTGGCTTATCGAAATTAATACGACTCACTATAGGGAGACCCAAGCTGGCTAGTTAAGCTATCA
ACAAGTTTGTACAAAAAAGCAGGCTCCGCGGCCGCCCCCTTCACCATGCTGGATGGGTCCCCGCTGGCGC
GCTGGCTGGCCGCGGCCTTCGGGCTGACGCTGCTGCTCGCCGCGCTGCGCCCTTCGGCCGCCTACTTCGG
GCTGACGGGCAGCGAGCCCCTGACCATCCTCCCGCTGACCCTGGAGCCAGAGGCGGCTGCCCAGGCGCAC
TACAAGGCCTGCGACCGGCTGAAGCTGGAGCGGAAGCAGCGGCGCATGTGCCGCCGGGACCCGGGCGTGG
CAGAGACGCTGGTGGAGGCCGTGAGCATGAGTGCGCTCGAGTGCCAGTTCCAGTTCCGCTTTGAGCGCTG
GAACTGCACGCTGGAGGGCCGCTACCGGGCCAGCCTGCTCAAGCGAGGCTTCAAGGAGACTGCCTTCCTC
TATGCCATCTCCTCGGCTGGCCTGACGCACGCACTGGCCAAGGCGTGCAGCGCGGGCCGCATGGAGCGCT
GTACCTGCGATGAGGCACCCGACCTGGAGAACCGTGAGGCCTGGCAGTGGGGGGGCTGCGGAGACAACCT
TAAGTACAGCAGCAAGTTCGTCAAGGAGTTCCTGGGCAGACGGTCAAGCAAGGATCTGCGAGCCCGTGTG
GACTTCCACAACAACCTCGTGGGTGTGAAGGTGATCAAGGCTGGGGTGGAGACCACCTGCAAGTGCCACG
GCGTGTCAGGCTCATGCACGGTGCGGACCTGCTGGCGGCAGTTGGCGCCTTTCCATGAGGTGGGCAAGCA
TCTGAAGCACAAGTATGAGACGGCACTCAAGGTGGGCAGCACCACCAATGAAGCTGCCGGCGAGGCAGGT
GCCATCTCCCCACCACGGGGCCGTGCCTCGGGGGCAGGTGGCAGCGACCCGCTGCCCCGCACTCCAGAGC
TGGTGCACCTGGATGACTCGCCTAGCTTCTGCCTGGCTGGCCGCTTCTCCCCGGGCACCGCTGGCCGTAG
GTGCCACCGTGAGAAGAACTGCGAGAGCATCTGCTGTGGCCGCGGCCATAACACACAGAGCCGGGTGGTG
ACAAGGCCCTGCCAGTGCCAGGTGCGTTGGTGCTGCTATGTGGAGTGCAGGCAGTGCACGCAGCGTGAGG
AGGTCTACACCTGCAAGGGCGGCGGAGGTAAGCCTATCCCTAACCCTCTCCTCGGTCTCGATTCTACGCG
TACCGGTTAGTAATGAGTTTAAACGGGGGAGGCTAACTGAAACACGGAAGGAGACAATACCGGAAGGAAC
CCGCGCTATGACGGCAATAAAAAGACAGAATAAAACGCACGGGTGTTGGGTCGTTTGTTCATAAACGCGG
GGTTCGGTCCCAGGGCTGGCACTCTGTCGATACCCCACCGAGACCCCATTGGGGCCAATACGCCCGCGTT
TCTTCCTTTTCCCCACCCCACCCCCCAAGTTCGGGTGAAGGCCCAGGGCTCGCAGCCAACGTCGGGGCGG
CAGGCCCTGCCATAGCAGATCTGCGCAGCTGGGGCTCTAGGGGGTATCCCC
[124 nt withheld, positions 2432-2555]
C
[32 nt withheld, positions 2557-2588]
CA
[57 nt withheld, positions 2591-2647]
A
[49 nt withheld, positions 2649-2697]
CCTTTGACGTTGGAGTCCACGTTCTTT
[37 nt withheld, positions 2725-2761]
ACCCTATCTCGGTCTATTCTTTTGATTTATAAGGGATTTTGGGGATTTCGGCCTATTGGTTAAAAAATGA
GCTGATTTAACAAAAATTTAACGCGAATTAATTCTGTGGAATGTGTGTCAGTTAGGGTGTGGAAAGTCCC
CAGGCTCCCCAGCAGGCAGAAGTATGCAAAGCATGCATCTCAATTAGTCAGCAACCAGGTGTGGAAAGTC
CCCAGGCTCCCCAGCAGGCAGAAGTATGCAAAGCATGCATCTCAATTAGTCAGCAACCATAGTCCCGCCC
CTAACTCCGCCCATCCCGCCCCTAACTCCGCCCAGTTCCGCCCATTCTCCGCCCCATGGCTGACTAATTT
TTTTTATTTATGCAGAGGCCGAGGCCGCCTCTGCCTCTGAGCTATTCCAGAAGTAGTGAGGAGGCTTTTT
TGGAGGCCTAGGCTTTTGCAAAAAGCTCCCGGGAGCTTGTATATCCATTTTCGGATCTGATCAAGAGACA
GGATGAGGATCGTTTCGCATGATTGAACAAGATGGATTGCACGCAGGTTCTCCGGCCGCTTGGGTGGAGA
GGCTATTCGGCTATGACTGGGCACAACAGACAATCGGCTGCTCTGATGCCGCCGTGTTCCGGCTGTCAGC
GCAGGGGCGCCCGGTTCTTTTTGTCAAGACCGACCTGTCCGGTGCCCTGAATGAACTGCAGGACGAGGCA
GCGCGGCTATCGTGGCTGGCCACGACGGGCGTTCCTTGCGCAGCTGTGCTCGACGTTGTCACTGAAGCGG
GAAGGGACTGGCTGCTATTGGGCGAAGTGCCGGGGCAGGATCTCCTGTCATCTCACCTTGCTCCTGCCGA
GAAAGTATCCATCATGGCTGATGCAATGCGGCGGCTGCATACGCTTGATCCGGCTACCTGCCCATTCGAC
CACCAAGCGAAACATCGCATCGAGCGAGCACGTACTCGGATGGAAGCCGGTCTTGTCGATCAGGATGATC
TGGACGAAGAGCATCAGGGGCTCGCGCCAGCCGAACTGTTCGCCAGGCTCAAGGCGCGCATGCCCGACGG
CGAGGATCTCGTCGTGACCCATGGCGATGCCTGCTTGCCGAATATCATGGTGGAAAATGGCCGCTTTTCT
GGATTCATCGACTGTGGCCGGCTGGGTGTGGCGGACCGCTATCAGGACATAGCGTTGGCTACCCGTGATA
TTGCTGAAGAGCTTGGCGGCGAATGGGCTGACCGCTTCCTCGTGCTTTACGGTATCGCCGCTCCCGATTC
GCAGCGCATCGCCTTCTATCGCCTTCTTGACGAGTTCTTCTGAGCGGGACTCTGGGGTTCGCGAAATGAC
CGACCAAGCGACGCCCAACCTGCCATCACGAGATTTCGATTCCACCGCCGCCTTCTATGAAAGGTTGGGC
TTCGGAATCGTTTTCCGGGACGCCGGCTGGATGATCCTCCAGCGCGGGGATCTCATGCTGGAGTTCTTCG
CCCACCCCAACTTGTTTATTGCAGCTTATAATGGTTACAAATAAAGCAATAGCATCACAAATTTCACAAA
TAAAGCATTTTTTTCACTGCATTCTAGTTGTGGTTTGTCCAAACTCATCAATGTATCTTATCATGTCTGT
ATACCGTCGACCTCTAGCTAGAGCTTGGCGTAATCATGGTCATAGCTGTTTCCTGTGTGAAATTGTTATC
CGCTCACAATTCCACACAACATACGAGCCGGAAGCATAAAGTGTAAAGCCTGGGGTGCCTAATGAGTGAG
CTAACTCACATTAATTGCGTTGCGCTCACTGCCCGCTTTCCAGTCGGGAAACCTGTCGTGCCAGCTGCAT
TAATGAATCGGCCAACGCGCGGGGAGAGGCGGTTTGCGTATTGGGCGCTCTTCCGCTTCCTCGCTCACTG
ACTCGCTGCGCTCGGTCGTTCGGCTGCGGCGAGCGGTATCAGCTCACTCAAAGGCGGTAATACGGTTATC
CACAGAATCAGGGGATAACGCAGGAAAGAACATGTGAGCAAAAGGCCAGCAAAAGGCCAGGAACCGTAAA
AAGGCCGCGTTGCTGGCGTTTTTCCATAGGCTCCGCCCCCCTGACGAGCATCACAAAAATCGACGCTCAA
GTCAGAGGTGGCGAAACCCGACAGGACTATAAAGATACCAGGCGTTTCCCCCTGGAAGCTCCCTCGTGCG
CTCTCCTGTTCCGACCCTGCCGCTTACCGGATACCTGTCCGCCTTTCTCCCTTCGGGAAGCGTGGCGCTT
TCTCAATGCTCACGCTGTAGGTATCTCAGTTCGGTGTAGGTCGTTCGCTCCAAGCTGGGCTGTGTGCACG
AACCCCCCGTTCAGCCCGACCGCTGCGCCTTATCCGGTAACTATCGTCTTGAGTCCAACCCGGTAAGACA
CGACTTATCGCCACTGGCAGCAGCCACTGGTAACAGGATTAGCAGAGCGAGGTATGTAGGCGGTGCTACA
GAGTTCTTGAAGTGGTGGCCTAACTACGGCTACACTAGAAGGACAGTATTTGGTATCTGCGCTCTGCTGA
AGCCAGTTACCTTCGGAAAAAGAGTTGGTAGCTCTTGATCCGGCAAACAAACCACCGCTGGTAGCGGTGG
TTTTTTTGTTTGCAAGCAGCAGATTACGCGCAGAAAAAAAGGATCTCAAGAAGATCCTTTGATCTTTTCT
ACGGGGTCTGACGCTCAGTGGAACGAAAACTCACGTTAAGGGATTTTGGTCATGAGATTATCAAAAAGGA
TCTTCACCTAGATCCTTTTAAATTAAAAATGAAGTTTTAAATCAATCTAAAGTATATATGAGTAAACTTG
GTCTGACAGTTACCAATGCTTAATCAGTGAGGCACCTATCTCAGCGATCTGTCTATTTCGTTCATCCATA
GTTGCCTGACTCCCCGTCGTGTAGATAACTACGATACGGGAGGGCTTACCATCTGGCCCCAGTGCTGCAA
TGATACCGCGAGACCCACGCTCACCGGCTCCAGATTTATCAGCAATAAACCAGCCAGCCGGAAGGGCCGA
GCGCAGAAGTGGTCCTGCAACTTTATCCGCCTCCATCCAGTCTATTAATTGTTGCCGGGAAGCTAGAGTA
AGTAGTTCGCCAGTTAATAGTTTGCGCAACGTTGTTGCCATTGCTACAGGCATCGTGGTGTCACGCTCGT
CGTTTGGTATGGCTTCATTCAGCTCCGGTTCCCAACGATCAAGGCGAGTTACATGATCCCCCATGTTGTG
CAAAAAAGCGGTTAGCTCCTTCGGTCCTCCGATCGTTGTCAGAAGTAAGTTGGCCGCAGTGTTATCACTC
ATGGTTATGGCAGCACTGCATAATTCTCTTACTGTCATGCCATCCGTAAGATGCTTTTCTGTGACTGGTG
AGTACTCAACCAAGTCATTCTGAGAATAGTGTATGCGGCGACCGAGTTGCTCTTGCCCGGCGTCAATACG
GGATAATACCGCGCCACATAGCAGAACTTTAAAAGTGCTCATCATTGGAAAACGTTCTTCGGGGCGAAAA
CTCTCAAGGATCTTACCGCTGTTGAGATCCAGTTCGATGTAACCCACTCGTGCACCCAACTGATCTTCAG
CATCTTTTACTTTCACCAGCGTTTCTGGGTGAGCAAAAACAGGAAGGCAAAATGCCGCAAAAAAGGGAAT
AAGGGCGACACGGAAATGTTGAATACTCATACTCTTCCTTTTTCAATATTATTGAAGCATTTATCAGGGT
TATTGTCTCATGAGCGGATACATATTTGAATGTATTTAGAAAAATAAACAAATAGGGGTTCCGCGCACAT
TTCCCCGAAAAGTGCCACCTGACGTC
