>Addgene plasmid #43820 | Active Wnt9A-V5 | addgene partial sequence | sequence record 59698 | TK-pA-R 5'-ttgtctccttccgtgtttca-3'
ATTACTAACCGGTACGCGTAGAATCGAGACCGAGGAGAGGGTTAGGGATAGGCTTACCTCCGCCGCCCTT
GCAGGTGTAGACCTCCTCACGCTGCGTGCACTGCCTGCACTCCACATAGCAGCACCAACGCACCTGGCAC
TGGCAGGGCCTTGTCACCACCCGGCTCTGTGTGTTATGGCCGCGGCCACAGCAGATGCTCTCGCAGTTCT
TCTCACGGTGGCACCTACGGCCAGCGGTGCCCGGGGAGAAGCGGCCAGCCAGGCAGAAGCTAGGCGAGTC
ATCCAGGTGCACCAGCTCTGGAGTGCGGGGCAGCGGGTCGCTGCCACCTGCCCCCGAGGCACGGCCCCGT
GGTGGGGAGATGGCACCTGCCTCGCCGGCAGCTTCATTGGTGGTGCTGCCCACCTTGAGTGCCGTCTCAT
ACTTGTGCTTCAGATGCTTGCCCACCTCATGGAAAGGCGCCAACTGCCGCCAGCAGGTCCGCACCGTGCA
TGAGCCTGACACGCCGTGGCACTTGCAGGTGGTCTCCACCCCAGCCTTGATCACCTTCACACCCACGAGG
TTGTTGTGGAAGTCCACACGGGCTCGCAGATCCTTGCTTGACCGTCTGCCCAGGAACTCCTTGACGAACT
TGCTGCTGTACTTAAGGTTGTCTCCGCAGCCCCCCCACTGCCAGGCCTCACGGTTCTCCAGGTCGGGTGC
CTCATCGCAGGTACAGCGCTCCATGCGGCCCGCGCTGCACGCCTTGGCCAGTGCGTGCGTCAGGCCAGCC
GAGGAGATGGCATAGAGGAAGGCAGTCTCCTTGAAGCCTCGCTTGAGCAGGCTGGCCCGGTAGCGGCCCT
CCAGCGTGCAGTTCCAGCGCTCAAAGCGGAACTGGAACTGGCACTCGAGC
